Addgene plasmid #124397: FLAG-FullLength-TET1-LLAA(20)
Purpose: Full-length mutant TET1 (L897A/L900A) used to PiggyBAC rescue the function of TET1/2 DKO cells
Depositing lab: Shaun Cowley. Depositing organization: University of Leicester. Publication: Sin3A recruits Tet1 to the PAH1 domain via a highly conserved Sin3-Interaction Domain. Chandru A, Bate N, Vuister GW, Cowley SM. Sci Rep. 2018 Oct 2;8(1):14689. doi: 10.1038/s41598-018-32942-w. PubMed 30279502.
Backbone
  Vector backbone: pLeicester 38
  Backbone manufacturer: University of Leicester
  Vector type: Mammalian Expression
  Selectable markers: Neomycin (select with G418)
Growth in bacteria
  Bacterial resistance: Ampicillin, 100 μg/mL
  Growth temperature: 37°C
  Growth strain: DH5alpha
  Copy number: Unknown
Gene/Insert
  Gene/Insert name: FLAG-FullLength-TET1 with L897A/L900A mutations
  Species: H. sapiens (human)
  Insert size (bp): 6500
  Mutation: L897A/L900A mutations (full length protein is 2136 aa)
  Entrez Gene: TET1 (a.k.a. CXXC6, LCX, bA119F7.1)
  Tag / fusion protein: Flag (N terminal on insert)
Terms and licenses: Academic/Nonprofit Terms; Industry Terms: Not Available to Industry
How to cite: FLAG-FullLength-TET1-LLAA(20) was a gift from Shaun Cowley (Addgene plasmid # 124397 ; http://n2t.net/addgene:124397 ; RRID:Addgene_124397)
