[The description below was written by a language model from this plasmid's Addgene catalogue record and pLannotate feature annotations shown in this document.]
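Description:
FLAG-FullLength-TET1-LLAA(20) is a 13.3 kb mammalian expression plasmid built on the pLeicester 38 backbone. It carries full-length human TET1 with an N-terminal FLAG tag and two leucine-to-alanine substitutions, L897A and L900A. TET1 is the dioxygenase that oxidises 5-methylcytosine to 5-hydroxymethylcytosine and further oxidised forms, a first step in active DNA demethylation. The associated publication title concerns a conserved Sin3-interaction domain through which Sin3A binds Tet1, which suggests the two mutations fall in that domain, although the record does not describe their effect.

The TET1 open reading frame (about 6.4 kb) is driven by a composite promoter made of the EF-1α core promoter followed by a truncated HTLV-1 5' LTR segment. Downstream, an EMCV IRES links the gene to a NeoR/KanR cassette. TET1 and the G418 resistance marker are therefore translated from one bicistronic transcript, which ties drug selection to transgene expression. A WPRE fragment and an SV40 polyadenylation signal finish the transcription unit.

In bacteria the plasmid replicates from a high-copy ColE1/pUC-type origin and is selected with ampicillin. An f1 origin and remnants of lac/lacZα cloning-vector sequence are also present. The stated purpose is PiggyBac-mediated rescue of TET1/2 double-knockout cells, which implies stable genomic integration by transposase. However, the automated feature table does not annotate any PiggyBac terminal repeats. The short regions flanking the cassette that are called as phage lambda portal protein fragments may be spurious matches.
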