Features (pLannotate 1.2.2; 19 found; start..end, strand, type, name):
    516..727     +  promoter       EF-1α core promoter: core promoter for human elongation factor EF-1α
    740..1008    +  LTR            5' LTR (truncated): truncated 5' long terminal repeat (LTR) from human T-cell leukemia virus (HTLV) type 1
   1104..7511    +  CDS            TET1: TET1_HUMAN - Also known as CXXC6, KIAA1676, LCX. Experimental evidence at protein level: Swiss-Prot protein existence level 1. Dioxygenase that catalyzes the conversion of the modified genomic base 5-methylcytosine (5mC) into 5-hydroxymethylcytosine (5hmC) and plays a key role in active DNA demethylation. Also mediates subsequent conversion of 5hmC into 5-formylcytosine (5fC), and conversion of 5fC to 5-carboxylcytosine (5caC). Conversion of 5mC into 5hmC, 5fC and 5caC probably constitutes the first step in cytosine demethylation. Methylation at the C5 position of cytosine bases is an epigenet
   7635..8097    +  misc_feature   IRES: internal ribosome entry site (IRES) of the encephalomyocarditis virus (EMCV)
   8123..8917    +  CDS            NeoR/KanR: aminoglycoside phosphotransferase from Tn5; aph(3')-II (or nptII); confers resistance to neomycin, kanamycin, and G418 (Geneticin®)
   8924..9030    +  misc_feature   WPRE (fragment): woodchuck hepatitis virus posttranscriptional regulatory element
   9039..9160    +  polyA_signal   SV40 poly(A) signal: SV40 polyadenylation signal
   9178..9270    +  ncRNA          G-CSF SLDE: Accession: RF00183 - G-CSF factor stem-loop destabilising element (SLDE)
   9967..10434   +  CDS            B (fragment): PORTL_LAMBD - Experimental evidence at protein level: Swiss-Prot protein existence level 1. Forms the portal vertex of the capsid (PubMed:6228056, PubMed:6232391). This portal plays critical roles in head assembly, genome packaging, neck/tail attachment, and genome ejection (Probable). The portal protein multimerizes as a single ring-shaped homododecamer arranged around a central channel (PubMed:6232391). Binds to the terminase subunits to form the packaging machine (PubMed:7799432). From Escherichia phage lambda (Bacteriophage lambda).
  10470..10492   -  protein_bind   lac operator (fragment): The lac repressor binds to the lac operator to inhibit transcription in E. coli. This inhibition can be relieved by adding lactose or isopropyl-β-D-thiogalactopyranoside (IPTG). lac repressor encoded by lacI
  10496..10526   -  promoter       lac promoter: promoter for the E. coli lac operon
  10541..10562   -  protein_bind   CAP binding site: CAP binding activates transcription in the presence of cAMP. E. coli catabolite activator protein
  10575..10667   -  CDS            lacI (fragment): lac repressor; lacI; The lac repressor binds to the lac operator to inhibit transcription in E. coli. This inhibition can be relieved by adding lactose or isopropyl-β-D-thiogalactopyranoside (IPTG).
  10850..11438   -  rep_origin     ori: high-copy-number ColE1/pMB1/pBR322/pUC origin of replication
  11609..12469   -  CDS            AmpR: β-lactamase; bla; confers resistance to ampicillin, carbenicillin, and related antibiotics
  12470..12574   -  promoter       AmpR promoter: bla
  12627..13055   -  rep_origin     f1 ori (sequence partly withheld): f1 bacteriophage origin of replication; arrow indicates direction of (+) strand synthesis
  13060..13215   -  CDS            lacZα (fragment): LacZα fragment of β-galactosidase; lacZ fragment
  13217..13336   +  CDS            B (fragment): PORTL_LAMBD - Experimental evidence at protein level: Swiss-Prot protein existence level 1. Forms the portal vertex of the capsid (PubMed:6228056, PubMed:6232391). This portal plays critical roles in head assembly, genome packaging, neck/tail attachment, and genome ejection (Probable). The portal protein multimerizes as a single ring-shaped homododecamer arranged around a central channel (PubMed:6232391). Binds to the terminase subunits to form the packaging machine (PubMed:7799432). From Escherichia phage lambda (Bacteriophage lambda).
>Addgene plasmid #124397 | FLAG-FullLength-TET1-LLAA(20) | addgene full sequence | sequence record 245256 | Addgene NGS Result
CCCTAGAAAGATAATCATATTGTGACGTACGTTAAAGATAATCATGTGTAAAATTGACGCATGTGTTTTA
TCGGTCTGTATATCGAGGTTTATTTATTAATTTGAATAGATATTAAGTTTTATTATATTTACACTTACAT
ACTAATAATAAATTCAACAAACAATTTATTTATGTTTATTTATTTATTAAAAAAAACAAAAACTCAAAAT
TTCTTCTATAAAGTAACAAAACTTTTATGAGGGACAGCCCCCCCCCAAAGCCCCCAGGGATGTAATTACG
TCCCTCCCCCGCTAGGGGGCAGCAGCGAGCCGCCCGGGGCTCCGCTCCGGTCCGGCGCTCCCCCCGCATC
CCCGAGCCGGCAGCGTGCGGGGACAGCCCGGGCACGGGGAAGGTGGCACGGGATCGCTTTCCTCTGAACG
CTTCTCGCTGCTCTTTGAGCCTGCAGACACCTGGGGGGATACGGGGAAAAGGCCTCCACGGCCAAGGATC
TGCGATCGCTCCGGTGCCCGTCAGTGGGCAGAGCGCACATCGCCCACAGTCCCCGAGAAGTTGGGGGGAG
GGGTCGGCAATTGAACGGGTGCCTAGAGAAGGTGGCGCGGGGTAAACTGGGAAAGTGATGTCGTGTACTG
GCTCCGCCTTTTTCCCGAGGGTGGGGGAGAACCGTATATAAGTGCAGTAGTCGCCGTGAACGTTCTTTTT
CGCAACGGGTTTGCCGCCAGAACACAGCTGAAGCTTCGAGGGGCTCGCATCTCTCCTTCACGCGCCCGCC
GCCCTACCTGAGGCCGCCATCCACGCCGGTTGAGTCGCGTTCTGCCGCCTCCCGCCTGTGGTGCCTCCTG
AACTGCGTCCGCCGTCTAGGTAAGTTTAAAGCTCAGGTCGAGACCGGGCCTTTGTCCGGCGCTCCCTTGG
AGCCTACCTAGACTCAGCCGGCTCTCCACGCTTTGCCTGACCCTGCTTGCTCAACTCTACGTCTTTGTTT
CGTTTTCTGTTCTGCGCCGTTACAGATCCAAGCTGTGACCGGCGCCTACTCTAGAGCTAGCCAACCATGG
ATTACAAGGATCATGACATTGACTACAAAGACGATGACGACAAGGGCGGTTCCATGTCTCGATCCCGCCA
TGCAAGGCCTTCCAGATTAGTCAGGAAGGAAGATGTAAACAAAAAAAAGAAAAACAGCCAACTACGAAAG
ACAACCAAGGGAGCCAACAAAAATGTGGCATCAGTCAAGACTTTAAGCCCTGGAAAATTAAAGCAATTAA
TTCAAGAAAGAGATGTTAAGAAAAAAACAGAACCTAAACCACCCGTGCCAGTCAGAAGCCTTCTGACAAG
AGCTGGAGCAGCACGCATGAATTTGGATAGGACTGAGGTTCTTTTTCAGAACCCAGAGTCCTTAACCTGC
AATGGGTTTACAATGGCGCTACGAAGCACCTCTCTTAGCAGGCGACTCTCCCAACCCCCACTGGTCGTAG
CCAAATCCAAAAAGGTTCCACTTTCTAAGGGTTTAGAAAAGCAACATGATTGTGATTATAAGATACTCCC
TGCTTTGGGAGTAAAGCACTCAGAAAATGATTCGGTTCCAATGCAAGACACCCAAGTCCTTCCTGATATA
GAGACTCTAATTGGTGTACAAAATCCCTCTTTACTTAAAGGTAAGAGCCAAGAGACAACTCAGTTTTGGA
GCCAAAGAGTTGAGGATTCCAAGATCAATATCCCTACCCACAGTGGCCCTGCAGCTGAGATCCTTCCTGG
GCCACTGGAAGGGACACGCTGTGGTGAAGGACTATTCTCTGAAGAGACATTGAATGATACCAGTGGTTCC
CCAAAAATGTTTGCTCAGGACACAGTGTGTGCTCCTTTTCCCCAAAGAGCCACCCCCAAAGTTACCTCTC
AAGGAAACCCCAGCATTCAGTTAGAAGAGTTGGGTTCACGAGTAGAATCTCTTAAGTTATCTGATTCTTA
CCTGGATCCCATTAAAAGTGAACATGATTGCTACCCCACCTCCAGTCTTAATAAGGTTATACCTGACTTG
AACCTTAGAAACTGCTTGGCTCTTGGTGGGTCTACGTCTCCTACCTCTGTAATAAAATTCCTCTTGGCAG
GCTCAAAACAAGCGACCCTTGGTGCTAAACCAGATCATCAAGAGGCCTTCGAAGCTACTGCAAATCAACA
GGAAGTTTCTGATACCACCTCTTTCCTAGGACAGGCCTTTGGTGCTATCCCACATCAATGGGAACTTCCT
GGTGCTGACCCAGTTCATGGTGAGGCCCTGGGTGAGACCCCAGATCTACCAGAGATTCCTGGTGCTATTC
CAGTCCAAGGAGAGGTCTTTGGTACTATTTTAGACCAACAAGAAACTCTTGGTATGAGTGGGAGTGTTGT
CCCAGACTTGCCTGTCTTCCTTCCTGTTCCTCCAAATCCAATTGCTACCTTTAATGCTCCTTCCAAATGG
CCTGAGCCCCAAAGCACTGTCTCATATGGACTTGCAGTCCAGGGTGCTATACAGATTTTGCCTTTGGGCT
CAGGACACACTCCTCAATCATCATCAAACTCAGAGAAAAATTCATTACCTCCAGTAATGGCTATAAGCAA
TGTAGAAAATGAGAAGCAGGTTCATATAAGCTTCCTGCCAGCTAACACTCAGGGGTTCCCATTAGCCCCT
GAGAGAGGACTCTTCCATGCTTCACTGGGTATAGCCCAACTCTCTCAGGCTGGTCCTAGCAAATCAGACA
GAGGGAGCTCCCAGGTCAGTGTAACCAGCACAGTTCATGTTGTCAACACCACAGTGGTGACTATGCCAGT
GCCAATGGTCAGTACCTCCTCTTCTTCCTATACCACTTTGCTACCGACTTTGGAAAAGAAGAAAAGAAAG
CGATGTGGGGTCTGTGAACCCTGCCAGCAGAAGACCAACTGTGGTGAATGCACTTACTGCAAGAACAGAA
AGAACAGCCATCAGATCTGTAAGAAAAGAAAATGTGAGGAGCTGAAAAAGAAACCATCTGTTGTTGTGCC
TCTGGAGGTTATAAAGGAAAACAAGAGGCCCCAGAGGGAAAAGAAGCCCAAAGTTTTAAAGGCAGATTTT
GACAACAAACCAGTAAATGGCCCCAAGTCAGAATCCATGGACTACAGTAGATGTGGTCATGGGGAAGAAC
AAAAATTGGAATTGAACCCACATACTGTTGAAAATGTAACTAAAAATGAAGACAGCATGACAGGCATCGA
GGTGGAGAAGTGGACACAAAACAAGAAATCACAGTTAACTGATCACGTGAAAGGAGATTTTAGTGCTAAT
GTCCCAGAAGCTGAAAAATCGAAAAACTCTGAAGTTGACAAGAAACGAACCAAATCTCCAAAATTGTTTG
TACAAACCGTAAGAAATGGCATTAAACATGTACACTGTTTACCAGCTGAAACAAATGTTTCATTTAAAAA
ATTCAATATTGAAGAATTCGGCAAGACATTGGAAAACAATTCTTATAAATTCCTAAAAGACACTGCAAAC
CATAAAAACGCTATGAGCTCTGTTGCTACTGATATGAGTTGTGATCATCTCAAGGGGAGAAGTAACGTTT
TAGTATTCCAGCAGCCTGGCTTTAACTGCAGTTCCATTCCACATTCTTCACACTCCATCATAAATCATCA
TGCTAGTATACACAATGAAGGTGATCAACCAAAAACTCCTGAGAATATACCAAGTAAAGAACCAAAAGAT
GGATCTCCCGTTCAACCAAGTCTCTTATCGTTAATGAAAGATAGGAGATTAACATTGGAGCAAGTGGTAG
CCATAGAGGCCGCCACTCAAGCCTCAGAAGCCCCATCAGAGAATTCCTCCCCATCAAAGTCAGAGAAGGA
TGAGGAATCAGAGCAGAGAACAGCCAGTTTGCTTAATAGCTGCAAAGCTATCCTCTACACTGTAAGAAAA
GACCTCCAAGACCCAAACTTACAGGGAGAGCCACCAAAACTTAATCACTGTCCATCTTTGGAAAAACAAA
GTTCATGCAACACGGTGGTTTTCAATGGGCAAACTACTACCCTTTCCAACTCACATATCAACTCAGCTAC
TAACCAAGCATCCACAAAGTCACATGAATATTCAAAAGTCACAAATTCATTATCTCTTTTTATACCAAAA
TCAAATTCATCCAAGATTGACACCAATAAAAGTATTGCTCAAGGGATAATTACTCTTGACAATTGTTCCA
ATGATTTGCATCAGTTGCCACCAAGAAATAATGAAGTGGAGTATTGCAACCAGTTACTGGACAGCAGCAA
AAAATTGGACTCAGATGATCTATCATGTCAGGATGCAACCCATACCCAAATTGAGGAAGATGTTGCAACA
CAGTTGACACAACTTGCTTCGATAATTAAGATCAATTATATAAAACCAGAGGACAAAAAAGTTGAAAGTA
CACCAACAAGCCTTGTCACATGTAATGTACAGCAAAAATACAATCAGGAGAAGGGCACAATCCAACAGAA
ACCACCTTCAAGTGTACACAATAATCATGGTTCATCATTAACAAAACAAAAGAACCCAACCCAGAAAAAG
ACAAAATCCACCCCATCAAGAGATCGGCGGAAAAAGAAGCCCACAGTTGTAAGTTATCAAGAAAATGATC
GGCAGAAGTGGGAAAAGTTGTCCTATATGTATGGCACAATATGCGACATTTGGATAGCATCGAAATTTCA
AAATTTTGGGCAATTTTGTCCACATGATTTTCCTACTGTATTTGGGAAAATTTCTTCCTCGACCAAAATA
TGGAAACCACTGGCTCAAACGAGGTCCATTATGCAACCCAAAACAGTATTTCCACCACTCACTCAGATAA
AATTACAGAGATATCCTGAATCAGCAGAGGAAAAGGTGAAGGTTGAACCATTGGATTCACTCAGCTTATT
TCATCTTAAAACGGAATCCAACGGGAAGGCATTCACTGATAAAGCTTATAATTCTCAGGTACAGTTAACG
GTGAATGCCAATCAGAAAGCCCATCCTTTGACCCAGCCCTCCTCTCCACCTAACCAGTGTGCTAACGTGA
TGGCAGGCGATGACCAAATACGGTTTCAGCAGGTTGTTAAGGAGCAACTCATGCATCAGAGACTGCCAAC
ATTGCCTGGTATCTCTCATGAAACACCCTTACCGGAGTCAGCACTAACTCTCAGGAATGTAAATGTAGTG
TGTTCAGGTGGAATTACAGTGGTTTCTACCAAAAGTGAAGAGGAAGTCTGTTCATCCAGTTTTGGAACAT
CAGAATTTTCCACAGTGGACAGTGCACAGAAAAATTTTAATGATTATGCCATGAACTTCTTTACTAACCC
TACAAAAAACCTAGTGTCTATAACTAAAGATTCTGAACTGCCCACCTGCAGCTGTCTTGATCGAGTTATA
CAAAAAGACAAAGGCCCATATTATACACACCTTGGGGCAGGACCAAGTGTTGCTGCTGTCAGGGAAATCA
TGGAGAATAGGTATGGTCAAAAAGGAAACGCAATAAGGATAGAAATAGTAGTGTACACCGGTAAAGAAGG
GAAAAGCTCTCATGGGTGTCCAATTGCTAAGTGGGTTTTAAGAAGAAGCAGTGATGAAGAAAAAGTTCTT
TGTTTGGTCCGGCAGCGTACAGGCCACCACTGTCCAACTGCTGTGATGGTGGTGCTCATCATGGTGTGGG
ATGGCATCCCTCTTCCAATGGCCGACCGGCTATACACAGAGCTCACAGAGAATCTAAAGTCATACAATGG
GCACCCTACCGACAGAAGATGCACCCTCAATGAAAATCGTACCTGTACATGTCAAGGAATTGATCCAGAG
ACTTGTGGAGCTTCATTCTCTTTTGGCTGTTCATGGAGTATGTACTTTAATGGCTGTAAGTTTGGTAGAA
GCCCAAGCCCCAGAAGATTTAGAATTGATCCAAGCTCTCCCTTACATGAAAAAAACCTTGAAGATAACTT
ACAGAGTTTGGCTACACGATTAGCTCCAATTTATAAGCAGTATGCTCCAGTAGCTTACCAAAATCAGGTG
GAATATGAAAATGTTGCCCGAGAATGTCGGCTTGGCAGCAAGGAAGGTCGTCCCTTCTCTGGGGTCACTG
CTTGCCTGGACTTCTGTGCTCATCCCCACAGGGACATTCACAACATGAATAATGGAAGCACTGTGGTTTG
TACCTTAACTCGAGAAGATAACCGCTCTTTGGGTGTTATTCCTCAAGATGAGCAGCTCCATGTGCTACCT
CTTTATAAGCTTTCAGACACAGATGAGTTTGGCTCCAAGGAAGGAATGGAAGCCAAGATCAAATCTGGGG
CCATCGAGGTCCTGGCACCCCGCCGCAAAAAAAGAACGTGTTTCACTCAGCCTGTTCCCCGTTCTGGAAA
GAAGAGGGCTGCGATGATGACAGAGGTTCTTGCACATAAGATAAGGGCAGTGGAAAAGAAACCTATTCCC
CGAATCAAGCGGAAGAATAACTCAACAACAACAAACAACAGTAAGCCTTCGTCACTGCCAACCTTAGGGA
GTAACACTGAGACCGTGCAACCTGAAGTAAAAAGTGAAACCGAACCCCATTTTATCTTAAAAAGTTCAGA
CAACACTAAAACTTATTCGCTGATGCCATCCGCTCCTCACCCAGTGAAAGAGGCATCTCCAGGCTTCTCC
TGGTCCCCGAAGACTGCTTCAGCCACACCAGCTCCACTGAAGAATGACGCAACAGCCTCATGCGGGTTTT
CAGAAAGAAGCAGCACTCCCCACTGTACGATGCCTTCGGGAAGACTCAGTGGTGCCAATGCAGCTGCTGC
TGATGGCCCTGGCATTTCACAGCTTGGCGAAGTGGCTCCTCTCCCCACCCTGTCTGCTCCTGTGATGGAG
CCCCTCATTAATTCTGAGCCTTCCACTGGTGTGACTGAGCCGCTAACGCCTCATCAGCCAAACCACCAGC
CCTCCTTCCTCACCTCTCCTCAAGACCTTGCCTCTTCTCCAATGGAAGAAGATGAGCAGCATTCTGAAGC
AGATGAGCCTCCATCAGACGAACCCCTATCTGATGACCCCCTGTCACCTGCTGAGGAGAAATTGCCCCAC
ATTGATGAGTATTGGTCAGACAGTGAGCACATCTTTTTGGATGCAAATATTGGTGGGGTGGCCATCGCAC
CTGCTCACGGCTCGGTTTTGATTGAGTGTGCCCGGCGAGAGCTGCACGCTACCACTCCTGTTGAGCACCC
CAACCGTAATCATCCAACCCGCCTCTCCCTTGTCTTTTACCAGCACAAAAACCTAAATAAGCCCCAACAT
GGTTTTGAACTAAACAAGATTAAGTTTGAGGCTAAAGAAGCTAAGAATAAGAAAATGAAGGCCTCAGAGC
AAAAAGACCAGGCAGCTAATGAAGGTCCAGAACAGTCCTCTGAAGTAAATGAATTGAACCAAATTCCTTC
TCATAAAGCATTAACATTAACCCATGACAATGTTGTCACCGTGTCCCCTTATGCTCTCACACACGTTGCG
GGGCCCTATAACCATTGGGTCTAAGCGGCCGCGCCCCTCTCCCTCCCCCCCCCCTAACGTTACTGGCCGA
AGCCGCTTGGAATAAGGCCGGTGTGCGTTTGTCTATATGTTATTTTCCACCATATTGCCGTCTTTTGGCA
ATGTGAGGGCCCGGAAACCTGGCCCTGTCTTCTTGACGAGCATTCCTAGGGGTCTTTCCCCTCTCGCCAA
AGGAATGCAAGGTCTGTTGAATGTCGTGAAGGAAGCAGTTCCTCTGGAAGCTTCTTGAAGACAAACAACG
TCTGTAGCGACCCTTTGCAGGCAGCGGAACCCCCCACCTGGCGACAGGTGCCTCTGCGGCCAAAAGCCAC
GTGTATAAGATACACCTGCAAAGGCGGCACAACCCCAGTGCCACGTTGTGAGTTGGATAGTTGTGGAAAG
AGTCAAATGGCTCTCCTCAAGCGTATTCAACAAGGGGCTGAAGGATGCCCAGAAGGTACCCCATTGTATG
GGATCTGATCTGGGGCCTCGGTGCACATGCTTTACATGTGTTTAGTCGAGGTTAAAAAAACGTCTAGGCC
CCCCGAACCACGGGGACGTGGTTTTCCTTTGAAAAACACGATGATAATATGGCCACAACCATGGCGTCCG
GAATGATTGAACAAGATGGATTGCACGCAGGTTCTCCGGCCGCTTGGGTGGAGAGGCTATTCGGCTATGA
CTGGGCACAACAGACAATCGGCTGCTCTGATGCCGCCGTGTTCCGGCTGTCAGCGCAGGGGCGCCCGGTT
CTTTTTGTCAAGACCGACCTGTCCGGTGCCCTGAATGAACTGCAGGACGAGGCAGCGCGGCTATCGTGGC
TGGCCGCGACGGGCGTTCCTTGCGCAGCTGTGCTCGACGTTGTCACTGAAGCGGGAAGGGACTGGCTGCT
ATTGGGCGAAGTGCCGGGGCAGGATCTCCTGTCATCTCACCTTGCTCCTGCCGAGAAAGTATCCATCATG
GCTGATGCAATGCGGCGGCTGCATACGCTTGATCCGGCTACCTGCCCATTCGACCACCAAGCGAAACATC
GCATCGAGCGAGCACGTACTCGGATGGAAGCCGGTCTTGTCGATCAGGATGATCTGGACGAAGAGCATCA
GGGGCTCGCGCCAGCCGAACTGTTCGCCAGGCTCAAGGCGCGCATGCCCGACGGCGAGGATCTCGTCGTG
ACCCATGGCGATGCCTGCTTGCCGAATATCATGGTGGAAAATGGCCGCTTTTCTGGATTCATCGACTGTG
GCCGGCTGGGTGTGGCGGACCGCTATCAGGACATAGCGTTGGCTACCCGTGATATTGCTGAAGAGCTTGG
CGGCGAATGGGCTGACCGCTTCCTCGTGCTTTACGGTATCGCCGCTCCCGATTCGCAGCGCATCGCCTTC
TATCGCCTTCTTGACGAGTTCTTCTGAGTCGACAATCAACCTCTGGATTACAAAATTTGTGAAAGATTGA
CTGGTATTCTTAACTATGTTGCTCCTTTTACGCTATGTGGATACGCTGCTTTAATGCCTTTGTATCATGC
GTTAACTAAACTTGTTTATTGCAGCTTATAATGGTTACAAATAAAGCAATAGCATCACAAATTTCACAAA
TAAAGCATTTTTTTCACTGCATTCTAGTTGTGGTTTGTCCAAACTCATCAATGTATCTTATCATGTCTGG
AATTGACTCAAATGATGTCAATTAGTCTATCAGAAGCTCATCTGGTCTCCCTTCCGGGGGACAAGACATC
CCTGTTTAATATTTAAACAGCAGTGTTCCCAAACTGGGTTCTTATATCCCTTGCTCTGGTCAACCAGGTT
GCAGGGTTTCCTGTCCTCACAGGAACGAAGTCCCTAAAGAAACAGTGGCAGCCAGGTTTAGCCCCGGAAT
TGACTGGATTCCTTTTTTAGGGCCCATTGGTATGGCTTTTTCCCCGTATCCCCCCAGGTGTCTGCAGGCT
CAAAGAGCAGCGAGAAGCGTTCAGAGGAAAGCGATCCCGTGCCACCTTCCCCGTGCCCGGGCTGTCCCCG
CACGCTGCCGGCTCGGGGATGCGGGGGGAGCGCCGGACCGGAGCGGAGCCCCGGGCGGCTCGCTGCTGCC
CCCTAGCGGGGGAGGGACGTAATTACATCCCTGGGGGCTTTGGGGGGGGGCTGTCCCTGATATCTATAAC
AAGAAAATATATATATAATAAGTTATCACGTAAGTAGAACATGAAATAACAATATAATTATCGTATGAGT
TAAATCTTAAAAGTCACGTAAAAGATAATCATGCGTCATTTTGACTCACGCGGTCGTTATAGTTCAAAAT
CAGTGACACTTACCGCATTGACAAGCACGCCTCACGGGAGCTCCAAGCGGCGACTGAGATGTCCTAAATG
CACAGCGACGGATTCGCGCTATTTAGAAAGAGAGAGCAATATTTCAAGAATGCATGCGTCAATTTTACGC
AGACTATCTTTCTAGGGTTAATCTAGCTGCATCAGGATCATATCGTCGGGTCTTTTTTCCGGCTCAGTCA
TCGCCCAAGCTGGCGCTATCTGGGCATCGGGGAGGAAGAAGCCCGTGCCTTTTCCCGCGAGGTTGAAGCG
GCATGGAAAGAGTTTGCCGAGGATGACTGCTGCTGCATTGACGTTGAGCGAAAACGCACGTTTACCATGA
TGATTCGGGAAGGTGTGGCCATGCACGCCTTTAACGGTGAACTGTTCGTTCAGGCCACCTGGGATACCAG
TTCGTCGCGGCTTTTCCGGACACAGTTCCGGATGGTCAGCCCGAAGCGCATCAGCAACCCGAACAATACC
GGCGACAGCCGGAACTGCCGTGCCGGTGTGCAGATTAATGACAGCGGTGCGGCGCTGGGATATTACGTCA
GCGAGGACGGGTATCCTGGCTGGATGCCGCAGAAATGGACATGGATACCCCGTGAGTTACCCGGCGGGCG
CGCTTGGCGTAATCATGGTCATAGCTGTTTCCTGTGTGAAATTGTTATCCGCTCACAATTCCACACAACA
TACGAGCCGGAAGCATAAAGTGTAAAGCCTGGGGTGCCTAATGAGTGAGCTAACTCACATTAATTGCGTT
GCGCTCACTGCCCGCTTTCCAGTCGGGAAACCTGTCGTGCCAGCTGCATTAATGAATCGGCCAACGCGCG
GGGAGAGGCGGTTTGCGTATTGGGCGCTCTTCCGCTTCCTCGCTCACTGACTCGCTGCGCTCGGTCGTTC
GGCTGCGGCGAGCGGTATCAGCTCACTCAAAGGCGGTAATACGGTTATCCACAGAATCAGGGGATAACGC
AGGAAAGAACATGTGAGCAAAAGGCCAGCAAAAGGCCAGGAACCGTAAAAAGGCCGCGTTGCTGGCGTTT
TTCCATAGGCTCCGCCCCCCTGACGAGCATCACAAAAATCGACGCTCAAGTCAGAGGTGGCGAAACCCGA
CAGGACTATAAAGATACCAGGCGTTTCCCCCTGGAAGCTCCCTCGTGCGCTCTCCTGTTCCGACCCTGCC
GCTTACCGGATACCTGTCCGCCTTTCTCCCTTCGGGAAGCGTGGCGCTTTCTCATAGCTCACGCTGTAGG
TATCTCAGTTCGGTGTAGGTCGTTCGCTCCAAGCTGGGCTGTGTGCACGAACCCCCCGTTCAGCCCGACC
GCTGCGCCTTATCCGGTAACTATCGTCTTGAGTCCAACCCGGTAAGACACGACTTATCGCCACTGGCAGC
AGCCACTGGTAACAGGATTAGCAGAGCGAGGTATGTAGGCGGTGCTACAGAGTTCTTGAAGTGGTGGCCT
AACTACGGCTACACTAGAAGAACAGTATTTGGTATCTGCGCTCTGCTGAAGCCAGTTACCTTCGGAAAAA
GAGTTGGTAGCTCTTGATCCGGCAAACAAACCACCGCTGGTAGCGGTGGTTTTTTTGTTTGCAAGCAGCA
GATTACGCGCAGAAAAAAAGGATCTCAAGAAGATCCTTTGATCTTTTCTACGGGGTCTGACGCTCAGTGG
AACGAAAACTCACGTTAAGGGATTTTGGTCATGAGATTATCAAAAAGGATCTTCACCTAGATCCTTTTAA
ATTAAAAATGAAGTTTTAAATCAATCTAAAGTATATATGAGTAAACTTGGTCTGACAGTTACCAATGCTT
AATCAGTGAGGCACCTATCTCAGCGATCTGTCTATTTCGTTCATCCATAGTTGCCTGACTCCCCGTCGTG
TAGATAACTACGATACGGGAGGGCTTACCATCTGGCCCCAGTGCTGCAATGATACCGCGAGACCCACGCT
CACCGGCTCCAGATTTATCAGCAATAAACCAGCCAGCCGGAAGGGCCGAGCGCAGAAGTGGTCCTGCAAC
TTTATCCGCCTCCATCCAGTCTATTAATTGTTGCCGGGAAGCTAGAGTAAGTAGTTCGCCAGTTAATAGT
TTGCGCAACGTTGTTGCCATTGCTACAGGCATCGTGGTGTCACGCTCGTCGTTTGGTATGGCTTCATTCA
GCTCCGGTTCCCAACGATCAAGGCGAGTTACATGATCCCCCATGTTGTGCAAAAAAGCGGTTAGCTCCTT
CGGTCCTCCGATCGTTGTCAGAAGTAAGTTGGCCGCAGTGTTATCACTCATGGTTATGGCAGCACTGCAT
AATTCTCTTACTGTCATGCCATCCGTAAGATGCTTTTCTGTGACTGGTGAGTACTCAACCAAGTCATTCT
GAGAATAGTGTATGCGGCGACCGAGTTGCTCTTGCCCGGCGTCAATACGGGATAATACCGCGCCACATAG
CAGAACTTTAAAAGTGCTCATCATTGGAAAACGTTCTTCGGGGCGAAAACTCTCAAGGATCTTACCGCTG
TTGAGATCCAGTTCGATGTAACCCACTCGTGCACCCAACTGATCTTCAGCATCTTTTACTTTCACCAGCG
TTTCTGGGTGAGCAAAAACAGGAAGGCAAAATGCCGCAAAAAAGGGAATAAGGGCGACACGGAAATGTTG
AATACTCATACTCTTCCTTTTTCAATATTATTGAAGCATTTATCAGGGTTATTGTCTCATGAGCGGATAC
ATATTTGAATGTATTTAGAAAAATAAACAAATAGGGGTTCCGCGCACATTTCCCCGAAAAGTGCCACCTA
AATTGTAAGCGTTAATATTTTGTTAAAATTCGCGTTAAATTTTTGTTAAATCAGCTCATTTTTTAACCAA
TAGGCCGAAATCGGCAAAATCCCTTATAAATCAAAAGAATAGACCGAGATAGGGT
[37 nt withheld, positions 12726-12762]
AAAGAACGTGGACTCCAACGTCAAAGG
[49 nt withheld, positions 12790-12838]
T
[91 nt withheld, positions 12840-12930]
G
[124 nt withheld, positions 12932-13055]
CCCATTCGCCATTCAGGCTGCGCAACTGTTGGGAAGGGCGATCGGTGCGGGCCTCTTCGCTATTACGCCA
GCTGGCGAAAGGGGGATGTGCTGCAAGGCGATTAAGTTGGGTAACGCCAGGGTTTTCCCAGTCACGACGT
TGTAAAACGACGGCCAGTGAGCGCGCCTCGTTCATTCACGTTTTTGAACCCGTGGAGGACGGGCAGACTC
GCGGTGCAAATGTGTTTTACAGCGTGATGGAGCAGATGAAGATGCTCGACACGCTGCAGAACACGCAGCT
AGATTAA
